Addgene plasmid #142837: TFORF1727
Purpose: Lentiviral vector for overexpressing transcription factor ORFs with unique 24-bp barcodes. Barcodes facilitate identification of transcription factors in pooled screens.
Depositing lab: Feng Zhang. Depositing organization: Broad Institute. Publication: A transcription factor atlas of directed differentiation. Joung J, Ma S, Tay T, Geiger-Schuller KR, Kirchgatterer PC, Verdine VK, Guo B, Arias-Garcia MA, Allen WE, Singh A, Kuksenko O, Abudayyeh OO, Gootenberg JS, Fu Z, Macrae RK, Buenrostro JD, Regev A, Zhang F. Cell. 2023 Jan 5;186(1):209-229.e26. doi: 10.1016/j.cell.2022.11.026. PubMed 36608654.
Backbone
  Vector backbone: pLX_TRC317
  Backbone manufacturer: Broad Institute Genetic Perturbation Platform
  Backbone size w/o insert (bp): 8264
  Vector type: Mammalian Expression, Lentiviral
  Selectable markers: Puromycin
Growth in bacteria
  Bacterial resistance: Ampicillin, 100 μg/mL
  Growth temperature: 30°C
  Growth strain: NEB Stable
  Copy number: High Copy
Gene/Insert
  Gene/Insert name: ZNF692
  Species: H. sapiens (human)
  Insert size (bp): 1526
  Entrez Gene: ZNF692 (a.k.a. AREBP, Zfp692)
  Promoter: EF1a
  Cloning method: Unknown
  Sequencing primers: 5′ GGGTGGAGACTGAAGTTAGGCCAG; 3′ CACATAGCGTAAAAGGAGCAACATAG
Terms and licenses: Academic/Nonprofit Terms; Industry Terms: Not Available to Industry
Depositor comments: NM_001193328,ENST00000366471 . The transcription factor ORF portion of this plasmid was synthesized by Genewiz. Please test multiple small colonies in case of plasmid recombination. To make this collection available in a timely manner, a portion of this collection was not fully sequenced by Addgene. If an Addgene verified full plasmid sequence is not available, please contact us prior to placing an order to request the full sequence.
How to cite: TFORF1727 was a gift from Feng Zhang (Addgene plasmid # 142837 ; http://n2t.net/addgene:142837 ; RRID:Addgene_142837)
