[The description below was written by a language model from this plasmid's Addgene catalogue record and pLannotate feature annotations shown in this document.]
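Description:
TFORF1727 is a third-generation-style, self-inactivating lentiviral expression plasmid built on the pLX_TRC317 backbone, carrying the human zinc-finger transcription factor ZNF692 (also known as AREBP) as an overexpression ORF. It belongs to a large barcoded transcription factor ORF collection in which each construct carries a unique 24-bp barcode, so that the identity of the delivered factor can be read out in pooled screens. The barcode itself is not annotated in the feature table. In bacteria the plasmid is maintained through a high-copy ColE1/pUC-type origin and selected by ampicillin resistance (β-lactamase). An f1 origin and remnants of a lac/lacZα cloning region with T7 and T3 promoters are also present in the backbone. The depositor warns that the plasmid can recombine, which is a common issue with LTR-containing vectors.

The viral cassette begins with an RSV promoter fused to a truncated HIV-1 5' LTR, which allows Tat-independent production of genomic RNA. This is followed by the Ψ packaging signal with a gag fragment and by the Rev response element for Rev-dependent nuclear export. An SV40 early promoter/origin drives puromycin N-acetyltransferase for selection of transduced mammalian cells, and a cPPT/CTS element follows to aid nuclear import of the provirus. The EF-1α promoter then drives constitutive expression of the synthesized ZNF692 ORF. Downstream, a WPRE enhances transcript stability and expression. The cassette ends with a ΔU3 3' LTR that inactivates LTR promoter activity after integration, followed by an SV40 polyadenylation signal. The short U6 promoter fragment between the ORF and the WPRE is probably only residual or primer-site sequence, not a functional Pol III unit. The construct is intended for lentiviral overexpression of ZNF692, individually or within pooled screens such as directed differentiation studies.
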