Features (pLannotate 1.2.2; 31 found; start..end, strand, type, name):
      5..231     +  promoter       RSV promoter: Rous sarcoma virus enhancer/promoter
    232..412     +  LTR            5' LTR (truncated): truncated 5' long terminal repeat (LTR) from HIV-1
    459..584     +  misc_feature   HIV-1 Ψ: packaging signal of human immunodeficiency virus type 1
    568..931     +  CDS            HIV-1 gag (fragment): gag protein from human immunodeficiency virus 1; gag
   1077..1310    +  misc_feature   RRE: The Rev response element (RRE) of HIV-1 allows for Rev-dependent mRNA export from the nucleus to the cytoplasm.
   1687..1713    +  CDS            Rev (fragment): human immunodeficiency virus 1 (HIV-1) Rev protein; rev; enhances nuclear export of unspliced and incompletely spliced viral mRNAs
   1720..1743    +  promoter       SV40 promoter (fragment): SV40 early promoter
   1744..1815    +  promoter       SV40 promoter (fragment): SV40 enhancer and early promoter
   1839..1974    +  rep_origin     SV40 ori: SV40 origin of replication
   2020..2616    +  CDS            PuroR (fragment): puromycin N-acetyltransferase; pac from Streptomyces; confers resistance to puromycin
   2665..2782    +  misc_feature   cPPT/CTS: central polypurine tract and central termination sequence of HIV-1
   2847..2913    +  CDS            small t antigen (fragment): SV40 (simian virus 40) small t antigen
   2920..4098    +  promoter       EF-1α promoter: strong constitutive promoter for human elongation factor EF-1α
   4115..5536    +  CDS            ZNF692 (fragment): ZN692_HUMAN - Also known as AREBP From Homo sapiens (Human).
   5552..5605    +  promoter       U6 promoter (fragment): RNA polymerase III promoter for human U6 snRNA
   5647..6235    +  misc_feature   WPRE: woodchuck hepatitis virus posttranscriptional regulatory element
   6286..6305    +  misc_feature   cPPT/CTS (fragment): central polypurine tract and central termination sequence of HIV-1
   6307..6540    +  LTR            3' LTR (ΔU3): self-inactivating 3' long terminal repeat (LTR) from HIV-1
   6618..6739    +  polyA_signal   SV40 poly(A) signal: SV40 polyadenylation signal
   6779..6914    +  rep_origin     SV40 ori: SV40 origin of replication
   6935..6953    -  promoter       T7 promoter: promoter for bacteriophage T7 RNA polymerase
   6961..7116    +  CDS            lacZα (fragment): LacZα fragment of β-galactosidase; lacZ fragment
   7121..7549    +  rep_origin     f1 ori (sequence partly withheld): f1 bacteriophage origin of replication; arrow indicates direction of (+) strand synthesis
   7602..7706    +  promoter       AmpR promoter: bla
   7707..8567    +  CDS            AmpR: β-lactamase; bla; confers resistance to ampicillin, carbenicillin, and related antibiotics
   8738..9326    +  rep_origin     ori: high-copy-number ColE1/pMB1/pBR322/pUC origin of replication
   9509..9601    +  CDS            lacI (fragment): lac repressor; lacI; The lac repressor binds to the lac operator to inhibit transcription in E. coli. This inhibition can be relieved by adding lactose or isopropyl-β-D-thiogalactopyranoside (IPTG).
   9614..9635    +  protein_bind   CAP binding site: CAP binding activates transcription in the presence of cAMP. E. coli catabolite activator protein
   9650..9680    +  promoter       lac promoter: promoter for the E. coli lac operon
   9688..9704    +  protein_bind   lac operator: The lac repressor binds to the lac operator to inhibit transcription in E. coli. This inhibition can be relieved by adding lactose or isopropyl-β-D-thiogalactopyranoside (IPTG). lac repressor encoded by lacI
   9749..9767    +  promoter       T3 promoter: promoter for bacteriophage T3 RNA polymerase
>Addgene plasmid #142837 | TFORF1727 | addgene full sequence | sequence record 462906 | Addgene NGS Result
TTAATGTAGTCTTATGCAATACTCTTGTAGTCTTGCAACATGGTAACGATGAGTTAGCAACATGCCTTAC
AAGGAGAGAAAAAGCACCGTGCATGCCGATTGGTGGAAGTAAGGTGGTACGATCGTGCCTTATTAGGAAG
GCAACAGACGGGTCTGACATGGATTGGACGAACCACTGAATTGCCGCATTGCAGAGATATTGTATTTAAG
TGCCTAGCTCGATACATAAACGGGTCTCTCTGGTTAGACCAGATCTGAGCCTGGGAGCTCTCTGGCTAAC
TAGGGAACCCACTGCTTAAGCCTCAATAAAGCTTGCCTTGAGTGCTTCAAGTAGTGTGTGCCCGTCTGTT
GTGTGACTCTGGTAACTAGAGATCCCTCAGACCCTTTTAGTCAGTGTGGAAAATCTCTAGCAGTGGCGCC
CGAACAGGGACTTGAAAGCGAAAGGGAAACCAGAGGAGCTCTCTCGACGCAGGACTCGGCTTGCTGAAGC
GCGCACGGCAAGAGGCGAGGGGCGGCGACTGGTGAGTACGCCAAAAATTTTGACTAGCGGAGGCTAGAAG
GAGAGAGATGGGTGCGAGAGCGTCAGTATTAAGCGGGGGAGAATTAGATCGCGATGGGAAAAAATTCGGT
TAAGGCCAGGGGGAAAGAAAAAATATAAATTAAAACATATAGTATGGGCAAGCAGGGAGCTAGAACGATT
CGCAGTTAATCCTGGCCTGTTAGAAACATCAGAAGGCTGTAGACAAATACTGGGACAGCTACAACCATCC
CTTCAGACAGGATCAGAAGAACTTAGATCATTATATAATACAGTAGCAACCCTCTATTGTGTGCATCAAA
GGATAGAGATAAAAGACACCAAGGAAGCTTTAGACAAGATAGAGGAAGAGCAAAACAAAAGTAAGACCAC
CGCACAGCAAGCGGCCGCTGATCTTCAGACCTGGAGGAGGAGATATGAGGGACAATTGGAGAAGTGAATT
ATATAAATATAAAGTAGTAAAAATTGAACCATTAGGAGTAGCACCCACCAAGGCAAAGAGAAGAGTGGTG
CAGAGAGAAAAAAGAGCAGTGGGAATAGGAGCTTTGTTCCTTGGGTTCTTGGGAGCAGCAGGAAGCACTA
TGGGCGCAGCGTCAATGACGCTGACGGTACAGGCCAGACAATTATTGTCTGGTATAGTGCAGCAGCAGAA
CAATTTGCTGAGGGCTATTGAGGCGCAACAGCATCTGTTGCAACTCACAGTCTGGGGCATCAAGCAGCTC
CAGGCAAGAATCCTGGCTGTGGAAAGATACCTAAAGGATCAACAGCTCCTGGGGATTTGGGGTTGCTCTG
GAAAACTCATTTGCACCACTGCTGTGCCTTGGAATGCTAGTTGGAGTAATAAATCTCTGGAACAGATTTG
GAATCACACGACCTGGATGGAGTGGGACAGAGAAATTAACAATTACACAAGCTTAATACACTCCTTAATT
GAAGAATCGCAAAACCAGCAAGAAAAGAATGAACAAGAATTATTGGAATTAGATAAATGGGCAAGTTTGT
GGAATTGGTTTAACATAACAAATTGGCTGTGGTATATAAAATTATTCATAATGATAGTAGGAGGCTTGGT
AGGTTTAAGAATAGTTTTTGCTGTACTTTCTATAGTGAATAGAGTTAGGCAGGGATATTCACCATTATCG
TTTCAGACCCACCTCCCAACCCCGAGGGGACCCATGCATTGCATCTCAATTAGTCAGCAACCAGGTGTGG
AAAGTCCCCAGGCTCCCCAGCAGGCAGAAGTATGCAAAGCATGCGTCTCAATTAGTCAGCAACCATAGTC
CCGCCCCTAACTCCGCCCATCCCGCCCCTAACTCCGCCCAGTTCCGCCCATTCTCCGCCCCATGGCTGAC
TAATTTTTTTTATTTATGCAGAGGCCGAGGCCGCCTCGGCCTCTGAGCTATTCCAGAAGTAGTGAGGAGG
CTTTTTTGGAGGCCTAGGCTTTTGCAAAAAGCTTTCTAGAGGTACCACCGGAGCTTACCATGACCGAGTA
CAAGCCCACGGTGCGCCTCGCCACCCGCGACGACGTCCCCAGGGCCGTACGCACCCTCGCCGCCGCGTTC
GCCGACTACCCCGCCACGCGCCACACCGTCGATCCGGACCGCCACATCGAGCGGGTCACCGAGCTGCAAG
AACTCTTCCTCACGCGCGTCGGGCTCGACATCGGCAAGGTGTGGGTCGCGGACGACGGCGCCGCCGTGGC
GGTCTGGACCACGCCGGAGAGCGTCGAAGCGGGGGCGGTGTTCGCCGAGATCGGCCCGCGCATGGCCGAG
TTGAGCGGTTCCCGGCTGGCCGCGCAGCAACAGATGGAAGGCCTCCTGGCGCCGCACCGGCCCAAGGAGC
CCGCGTGGTTCCTGGCCACCGTCGGCGTCTCGCCCGACCACCAGGGCAAGGGTCTGGGCAGCGCCGTCGT
GCTCCCCGGAGTGGAGGCGGCCGAGCGCGCCGGGGTGCCCGCCTTCCTGGAGACCTCCGCGCCCCGCAAC
CTCCCCTTCTACGAGCGGCTCGGCTTCACCGTCACCGCCGACGTCGAGGTGCCCGAAGGACCGCGCACCT
GGTGCATGACCCGCAAGCCCGGTGCCAGTTAACGAATTCTAGATCTTGAGACAAATGGCAGTATTCATCC
ACAATTTTAAAAGAAAAGGGGGGATTGGGGGGTACAGTGCAGGGGAAAGAATAGTAGACATAATAGCAAC
AGACATACAAACTAAAGAATTACAAAAACAAATTACAAAAATTCAAAATTTTCGGGTTTATTACAGGGAC
AGCAGAGATCCACTTTGGCGCCGGCTCGAGGCCTGCAGGTGCAAAGATGGATAAAGTTTTAAACAGAGAG
GAATCTTTGCAGCTAATGGACCTTCTAGGTCTTGAAAGGAGTGGGAATTGGCTCCGGTGCCCGTCAGTGG
GCAGAGCGCACATCGCCCACAGTCCCCGAGAAGTTGGGGGGAGGGGTCGGCAATTGAACCGGTGCCTAGA
GAAGGTGGCGCGGGGTAAACTGGGAAAGTGATGTCGTGTACTGGCTCCGCCTTTTTCCCGAGGGTGGGGG
AGAACCGTATATAAGTGCAGTAGTCGCCGTGAACGTTCTTTTTCGCAACGGGTTTGCCGCCAGAACACAG
GTAAGTGCCGTGTGTGGTTCCCGCGGGCCTGGCCTCTTTACGGGTTATGGCCCTTGCGTGCCTTGAATTA
CTTCCACCTGGCTGCAGTACGTGATTCTTGATCCCGAGCTTCGGGTTGGAAGTGGGTGGGAGAGTTCGAG
GCCTTGCGCTTAAGGAGCCCCTTCGCCTCGTGCTTGAGTTGAGGCCTGGCCTGGGCGCTGGGGCCGCCGC
GTGCGAATCTGGTGGCACCTTCGCGCCTGTCTCGCTGCTTTCGATAAGTCTCTAGCCATTTAAAATTTTT
GATGACCTGCTGCGACGCTTTTTTTCTGGCAAGATAGTCTTGTAAATGCGGGCCAAGATCTGCACACTGG
TATTTCGGTTTTTGGGGCCGCGGGCGGCGACGGGGCCCGTGCGTCCCAGCGCACATGTTCGGCGAGGCGG
GGCCTGCGAGCGCGGCCACCGAGAATCGGACGGGGGTAGTCTCAAGCTGGCCGGCCTGCTCTGGTGCCTG
GCCTCGCGCCGCCGTGTATCGCCCCGCCCTGGGCGGCAAGGCTGGCCCGGTCGGCACCAGTTGCGTGAGC
GGAAAGATGGCCGCTTCCCGGCCCTGCTGCAGGGAGCTCAAAATGGAGGACGCGGCGCTCGGGAGAGCGG
GCGGGTGAGTCACCCACACAAAGGAAAAGGGCCTTTCCGTCCTCAGCCGTCGCTTCATGTGACTCCACGG
AGTACCGGGCGCCGTCCAGGCACCTCGATTAGTTCTCGAGCTTTTGGAGTACGTCGTCTTTAGGTTGGGG
GGAGGGGTTTTATGCGATGGAGTTTCCCCACACTGAGTGGGTGGAGACTGAAGTTAGGCCAGCTTGGCAC
TTGATGTAATTCTCCTTGGAATTTGCCCTTTTTGAGTTTGGATCTTGGTTCATTCTCAAGCCTCAGACAG
TGGTTCAAAGTTTTTTTCTTCCATTTCAGGTGTCGTGAGGCTAGCACCGCCACCATGGCTTCCTCCCCGG
CGGTGGACGTGTCCTGCAGGCGGCGGGAGAAGCGGCGGCAGCTGGACGCGCGCCGCAGCAAGTGCCGCAT
CCGCCTGGGCGGCCACATGGAGCAGTGGTGCCTCCTCAAGGAGCGGCTGGGCTTCTCCCTGCACTCGCAG
CTCGCCAAGTTCCTGTTGGACCGGTACACTTCTTCAGGCTGTGTCCTCTGTGCAGGTCCTGAGCCTTTGC
CTCCAAAAGGTCTGCAGTATCTGGTGCTCTTGTCTCATGCCCACAGCCGAGAGTGCAGCCTGGTGCCCGG
GCTTCGGGGGCCTGGCGGCCAAGATGGGGGGCTTGTGTGGGAGTGCTCAGCAGGCCATACCTTCTCCTGG
GGACCCTCTTTGAGCCCTACACCTTCAGAGGCACCCAAGCCAGCCTCCCTTCCACATACTACTCGGAGAA
GTTGGTGTTCCGAGGCCACGAGTGGGCAGGAGCTTGCAGATTTGGAATCTGAGCATGATGAGAGGACTCA
AGAGGCCAGGTTGCCCAGTAGTGAGCCTGATGCCCCCAGACTACTGCCTTCCCCTGTCACCTGCACACCT
AAAGAGGGGGAGACACCACCAGCCCCTGCAGCACTCTCCAGTCCTCTTGCTGTGCCGGCCTTGTCAGCAT
CCTCATTGAGTTCCAGAGCTCCTCCACCTGCAGAAGTCAGGGTGCAGCCACAGCTCAGCAGGACCCCTCA
AGCGGCCCAGCAGACTGAGGCCCTGGCCAGCACTGGGAGTCAGGCCCAGTCTGCTCCAACCCCGGCCTGG
GATGAGGACACTGCACAAATTGGCCCCAAGAGAATTAGGAAAGCTGCCAAAAGAGAGCTGATGCCTTGTG
ACTTCCCTGGCTGTGGAAGGATCTTCTCCAACCGGCAGTATTTGAATCACCACAAAAAGTACCAGCACAT
CCACCAGAAGTCTTTCTCCTGCCCAGAGCCAGCCTGTGGGAAGTCTTTCAACTTTAAGAAACACCTGAAG
GAGCACATGAAGCTGCACAGTGACACCCGGGACTACATCTGTGAGTTCTGCGCCCGGTCTTTCCGCACTA
GCAGCAACCTTGTCATCCACAGACGTATCCACACTGGAGAAAAACCCCTGCAGTGTGAGATATGCGGGTT
TACCTGCCGCCAGAAGGCTTCCCTGAACTGGCACCAGCGCAAGCATGCAGAGACGGTGGCTGCCTTGCGC
TTCCCCTGTGAATTCTGCGGCAAGCGCTTTGAGAAGCCAGACAGTGTTGCAGCCCACCGTAGCAAAAGTC
ACCCAGCCCTGCTTCTAGCCCCTCAAGAGTCACCCAGTGGTCCCCTAGAGCCCTGTCCCAGCATCTCTGC
CCCTGGGCCTCTGGGATCCAGCGAGGGGTCCAGGCCCTCTGCATCTCCTCAGGCTCCAACCCTGCTTCCT
CAGCAATAGTAATGAACTAGTCCGTAACTTGAAAGTATTTCGATTTCTTGGCTTTATATATCTTGTGGAA
AGGACGAGAAGTCACAACTAACCAAGTGTGCACGCGTTAAGTCGACAATCAACCTCTGGATTACAAAATT
TGTGAAAGATTGACTGGTATTCTTAACTATGTTGCTCCTTTTACGCTATGTGGATACGCTGCTTTAATGC
CTTTGTATCATGCTATTGCTTCCCGTATGGCTTTCATTTTCTCCTCCTTGTATAAATCCTGGTTGCTGTC
TCTTTATGAGGAGTTGTGGCCCGTTGTCAGGCAACGTGGCGTGGTGTGCACTGTGTTTGCTGACGCAACC
CCCACTGGTTGGGGCATTGCCACCACCTGTCAGCTCCTTTCCGGGACTTTCGCTTTCCCCCTCCCTATTG
CCACGGCGGAACTCATCGCCGCCTGCCTTGCCCGCTGCTGGACAGGGGCTCGGCTGTTGGGCACTGACAA
TTCCGTGGTGTTGTCGGGGAAATCATCGTCCTTTCCTTGGCTGCTCGCCTGTGTTGCCACCTGGATTCTG
CGCGGGACGTCCTTCTGCTACGTCCCTTCGGCCCTCAATCCAGCGGACCTTCCTTCCCGCGGCCTGCTGC
CGGCTCTGCGGCCTCTTCCGCGTCTTCGCCTTCGCCCTCAGACGAGTCGGATCTCCCTTTGGGCCGCCTC
CCCGCGTCGACTTTAAGACCAATGACTTACAAGGCAGCTGTAGATCTTAGCCACTTTTTAAAAGAAAAGG
GGGGACTGGAAGGGCTAATTCACTCCCAACGAAGACAAGATCTGCTTTTTGCTTGTACTGGGTCTCTCTG
GTTAGACCAGATCTGAGCCTGGGAGCTCTCTGGCTAACTAGGGAACCCACTGCTTAAGCCTCAATAAAGC
TTGCCTTGAGTGCTTCAAGTAGTGTGTGCCCGTCTGTTGTGTGACTCTGGTAACTAGAGATCCCTCAGAC
CCTTTTAGTCAGTGTGGAAAATCTCTAGCAGTACGTATAGTAGTTCATGTCATCTTATTATTCAGTATTT
ATAACTTGCAAAGAAATGAATATCAGAGAGTGAGAGGAACTTGTTTATTGCAGCTTATAATGGTTACAAA
TAAAGCAATAGCATCACAAATTTCACAAATAAAGCATTTTTTTCACTGCATTCTAGTTGTGGTTTGTCCA
AACTCATCAATGTATCTTATCATGTCTGGCTCTAGCTATCCCGCCCCTAACTCCGCCCATCCCGCCCCTA
ACTCCGCCCAGTTCCGCCCATTCTCCGCCCCATGGCTGACTAATTTTTTTTATTTATGCAGAGGCCGAGG
CCGCCTCGGCCTCTGAGCTATTCCAGAAGTAGTGAGGAGGCTTTTTTGGAGGCCTAGGGACGTACCCAAT
TCGCCCTATAGTGAGTCGTATTACGCGCGCTCACTGGCCGTCGTTTTACAACGTCGTGACTGGGAAAACC
CTGGCGTTACCCAACTTAATCGCCTTGCAGCACATCCCCCTTTCGCCAGCTGGCGTAATAGCGAAGAGGC
CCGCACCGATCGCCCTTCCCAACAGTTGCGCAGCCTGAATGGCGAATGGG
[124 nt withheld, positions 7121-7244]
C
[91 nt withheld, positions 7246-7336]
A
[49 nt withheld, positions 7338-7386]
CCTTTGACGTTGGAGTCCACGTTCTTT
[37 nt withheld, positions 7414-7450]
ACCCTATCTCGGTCTATTCTTTTGATTTATAAGGGATTTTGCCGATTTCGGCCTATTGGTTAAAAAATGA
GCTGATTTAACAAAAATTTAACGCGAATTTTAACAAAATATTAACGCTTACAATTTAGGTGGCACTTTTC
GGGGAAATGTGCGCGGAACCCCTATTTGTTTATTTTTCTAAATACATTCAAATATGTATCCGCTCATGAG
ACAATAACCCTGATAAATGCTTCAATAATATTGAAAAAGGAAGAGTATGAGTATTCAACATTTCCGTGTC
GCCCTTATTCCCTTTTTTGCGGCATTTTGCCTTCCTGTTTTTGCTCACCCAGAAACGCTGGTGAAAGTAA
AAGATGCTGAAGATCAGTTGGGTGCACGAGTGGGTTACATCGAACTGGATCTCAACAGCGGTAAGATCCT
TGAGAGTTTTCGCCCCGAAGAACGTTTTCCAATGATGAGCACTTTTAAAGTTCTGCTATGTGGCGCGGTA
TTATCCCGTATTGACGCCGGGCAAGAGCAACTCGGTCGCCGCATACACTATTCTCAGAATGACTTGGTTG
AGTACTCACCAGTCACAGAAAAGCATCTTACGGATGGCATGACAGTAAGAGAATTATGCAGTGCTGCCAT
AACCATGAGTGATAACACTGCGGCCAACTTACTTCTGACAACGATCGGAGGACCGAAGGAGCTAACCGCT
TTTTTGCACAACATGGGGGATCATGTAACTCGCCTTGATCGTTGGGAACCGGAGCTGAATGAAGCCATAC
CAAACGACGAGCGTGACACCACGATGCCTGTAGCAATGGCAACAACGTTGCGCAAACTATTAACTGGCGA
ACTACTTACTCTAGCTTCCCGGCAACAATTAATAGACTGGATGGAGGCGGATAAAGTTGCAGGACCACTT
CTGCGCTCGGCCCTTCCGGCTGGCTGGTTTATTGCTGATAAATCTGGAGCCGGTGAGCGTGGGTCTCGCG
GTATCATTGCAGCACTGGGGCCAGATGGTAAGCCCTCCCGTATCGTAGTTATCTACACGACGGGGAGTCA
GGCAACTATGGATGAACGAAATAGACAGATCGCTGAGATAGGTGCCTCACTGATTAAGCATTGGTAACTG
TCAGACCAAGTTTACTCATATATACTTTAGATTGATTTAAAACTTCATTTTTAATTTAAAAGGATCTAGG
TGAAGATCCTTTTTGATAATCTCATGACCAAAATCCCTTAACGTGAGTTTTCGTTCCACTGAGCGTCAGA
CCCCGTAGAAAAGATCAAAGGATCTTCTTGAGATCCTTTTTTTCTGCGCGTAATCTGCTGCTTGCAAACA
AAAAAACCACCGCTACCAGCGGTGGTTTGTTTGCCGGATCAAGAGCTACCAACTCTTTTTCCGAAGGTAA
CTGGCTTCAGCAGAGCGCAGATACCAAATACTGTTCTTCTAGTGTAGCCGTAGTTAGGCCACCACTTCAA
GAACTCTGTAGCACCGCCTACATACCTCGCTCTGCTAATCCTGTTACCAGTGGCTGCTGCCAGTGGCGAT
AAGTCGTGTCTTACCGGGTTGGACTCAAGACGATAGTTACCGGATAAGGCGCAGCGGTCGGGCTGAACGG
GGGGTTCGTGCACACAGCCCAGCTTGGAGCGAACGACCTACACCGAACTGAGATACCTACAGCGTGAGCT
ATGAGAAAGCGCCACGCTTCCCGAAGGGAGAAAGGCGGACAGGTATCCGGTAAGCGGCAGGGTCGGAACA
GGAGAGCGCACGAGGGAGCTTCCAGGGGGAAACGCCTGGTATCTTTATAGTCCTGTCGGGTTTCGCCACC
TCTGACTTGAGCGTCGATTTTTGTGATGCTCGTCAGGGGGGCGGAGCCTATGGAAAAACGCCAGCAACGC
GGCCTTTTTACGGTTCCTGGCCTTTTGCTGGCCTTTTGCTCACATGTTCTTTCCTGCGTTATCCCCTGAT
TCTGTGGATAACCGTATTACCGCCTTTGAGTGAGCTGATACCGCTCGCCGCAGCCGAACGACCGAGCGCA
GCGAGTCAGTGAGCGAGGAAGCGGAAGAGCGCCCAATACGCAAACCGCCTCTCCCCGCGCGTTGGCCGAT
TCATTAATGCAGCTGGCACGACAGGTTTCCCGACTGGAAAGCGGGCAGTGAGCGCAACGCAATTAATGTG
AGTTAGCTCACTCATTAGGCACCCCAGGCTTTACACTTTATGCTTCCGGCTCGTATGTTGTGTGGAATTG
TGAGCGGATAACAATTTCACACAGGAAACAGCTATGACCATGATTACGCCAAGCGCGCAATTAACCCTCA
CTAAAGGGAACAAAAGCTGGAGCTGCAAGC
