>Addgene plasmid #142837 | TFORF1727 | depositor partial sequence | sequence record 280649 | Insert
ACCGCCACCATGGCTTCCTCCCCGGCGGTGGACGTGTCCTGCAGGCGGCGGGAGAAGCGGCGGCAGCTGG
ACGCGCGCCGCAGCAAGTGCCGCATCCGCCTGGGCGGCCACATGGAGCAGTGGTGCCTCCTCAAGGAGCG
GCTGGGCTTCTCCCTGCACTCGCAGCTCGCCAAGTTCCTGTTGGACCGGTACACTTCTTCAGGCTGTGTC
CTCTGTGCAGGTCCTGAGCCTTTGCCTCCAAAAGGTCTGCAGTATCTGGTGCTCTTGTCTCATGCCCACA
GCCGAGAGTGCAGCCTGGTGCCCGGGCTTCGGGGGCCTGGCGGCCAAGATGGGGGGCTTGTGTGGGAGTG
CTCAGCAGGCCATACCTTCTCCTGGGGACCCTCTTTGAGCCCTACACCTTCAGAGGCACCCAAGCCAGCC
TCCCTTCCACATACTACTCGGAGAAGTTGGTGTTCCGAGGCCACGAGTGGGCAGGAGCTTGCAGATTTGG
AATCTGAGCATGATGAGAGGACTCAAGAGGCCAGGTTGCCCAGTAGTGAGCCTGATGCCCCCAGACTACT
GCCTTCCCCTGTCACCTGCACACCTAAAGAGGGGGAGACACCACCAGCCCCTGCAGCACTCTCCAGTCCT
CTTGCTGTGCCGGCCTTGTCAGCATCCTCATTGAGTTCCAGAGCTCCTCCACCTGCAGAAGTCAGGGTGC
AGCCACAGCTCAGCAGGACCCCTCAAGCGGCCCAGCAGACTGAGGCCCTGGCCAGCACTGGGAGTCAGGC
CCAGTCTGCTCCAACCCCGGCCTGGGATGAGGACACTGCACAAATTGGCCCCAAGAGAATTAGGAAAGCT
GCCAAAAGAGAGCTGATGCCTTGTGACTTCCCTGGCTGTGGAAGGATCTTCTCCAACCGGCAGTATTTGA
ATCACCACAAAAAGTACCAGCACATCCACCAGAAGTCTTTCTCCTGCCCAGAGCCAGCCTGTGGGAAGTC
TTTCAACTTTAAGAAACACCTGAAGGAGCACATGAAGCTGCACAGTGACACCCGGGACTACATCTGTGAG
TTCTGCGCCCGGTCTTTCCGCACTAGCAGCAACCTTGTCATCCACAGACGTATCCACACTGGAGAAAAAC
CCCTGCAGTGTGAGATATGCGGGTTTACCTGCCGCCAGAAGGCTTCCCTGAACTGGCACCAGCGCAAGCA
TGCAGAGACGGTGGCTGCCTTGCGCTTCCCCTGTGAATTCTGCGGCAAGCGCTTTGAGAAGCCAGACAGT
GTTGCAGCCCACCGTAGCAAAAGTCACCCAGCCCTGCTTCTAGCCCCTCAAGAGTCACCCAGTGGTCCCC
TAGAGCCCTGTCCCAGCATCTCTGCCCCTGGGCCTCTGGGATCCAGCGAGGGGTCCAGGCCCTCTGCATC
TCCTCAGGCTCCAACCCTGCTTCCTCAGCAATAGTAATGAACTAGTCCGTAACTTGAAAGTATTTCGATT
TCTTGGCTTTATATATCTTGTGGAAAGGACGAGAAGTCACAACTAACCAAGTGTGC
