>Addgene plasmid #142837 | TFORF1727 | depositor partial sequence | sequence record 280650 | Barcode
GAAGTCACAACTAACCAAGTGTGC
